Addgene plasmid #101791: pMXs-mHRI-FLAG-IP
Purpose: Retroviral vector encoding C-terminally FLAG tagged mouse HRI
Depositing lab: Seiichi Oyadomari. Depositing organization: Tokushima University. Publication: Integrated stress response of vertebrates is regulated by four eIF2alpha kinases. Taniuchi S, Miyake M, Tsugawa K, Oyadomari M, Oyadomari S. Sci Rep. 2016 Sep 16;6:32886. doi: 10.1038/srep32886. PubMed 27633668.
Backbone
  Vector backbone: pMXs-IP
  Backbone manufacturer: Dr. Toshio Kitamura
  Vector type: Mammalian Expression, Retroviral
  Selectable markers: Puromycin
Growth in bacteria
  Bacterial resistance: Ampicillin, 100 μg/mL
  Growth temperature: 37°C
  Growth strain: NEB Stable
  Copy number: High Copy
Gene/Insert
  Gene/Insert name: Hri (alt name: Eif2ak1)
  Species: M. musculus (mouse)
  Insert size (bp): 1982
  Entrez Gene: Eif2ak1 (a.k.a. HCR, Hri)
  Promoter: LTR
  Tag / fusion protein: 3xFLAG (C terminal on insert)
  Cloning method: Restriction Enzyme; 5′ cloning site EcoRI (not destroyed); 3′ cloning site NotI (not destroyed)
  Sequencing primers: 5′ unknown
Terms and licenses: Academic/Nonprofit Terms; Industry Terms: Not Available to Industry
How to cite: pMXs-mHRI-FLAG-IP was a gift from Seiichi Oyadomari (Addgene plasmid # 101791 ; http://n2t.net/addgene:101791 ; RRID:Addgene_101791)
