[The description below was written by a language model from this plasmid's Addgene catalogue record and pLannotate feature annotations shown in this document.]
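Description:
pMXs-mHRI-FLAG-IP is a Moloney murine leukemia virus-based retroviral expression vector, built on the pMXs-IP backbone, that delivers mouse HRI (Eif2ak1, the heme-regulated eIF2α kinase) carrying a C-terminal 3xFLAG tag into mammalian cells. In bacteria the 7.8 kb plasmid is maintained through a high-copy ColE1/pUC-type origin and selected with ampicillin via the β-lactamase gene and its native promoter. A short lacI fragment annotated next to the origin is a backbone remnant with no evident function.

The proviral portion is framed by MMLV long terminal repeats. Downstream of the 5′ LTR lie the packaging signal (annotated as MMLV Ψ plus an MESV Ψ fragment), a truncated gag lacking its start codon, and a pol segment containing the splice acceptor. Together these elements support efficient encapsidation of the genomic RNA when gag, pol and env are supplied in trans by a packaging cell line. The Hri coding sequence was inserted between EcoRI and NotI sites and is followed in frame by the 3xFLAG epitope, with transcription driven by the 5′ LTR. An EMCV IRES then directs translation of puromycin N-acetyltransferase from the same transcript, so puromycin-resistant transduced cells should also express the tagged kinase. The 3′ LTR region is annotated partly as a ΔU3 fragment and partly as a standard MMLV LTR. This probably reflects split annotation of a single LTR rather than a self-inactivating design, since expression depends on LTR promoter activity.

The construct is suited to generating stable cell populations expressing detectable, immunoprecipitable HRI. The associated publication concerns how the four vertebrate eIF2α kinases regulate the integrated stress response.
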