Features (pLannotate 1.2.2; 15 found; start..end, strand, type, name):
     22..615     +  LTR            LTR: long terminal repeat from Moloney murine leukemia virus
    678..877     +  misc_feature   MMLV Ψ: packaging signal of Moloney murine leukemia virus (MMLV)
    929..1017    +  misc_feature   MESV Ψ (fragment): packaging signal of murine embryonic stem cell virus
   1094..1510    +  CDS            gag (truncated): truncated Moloney murine leukemia virus (MMLV) gag gene lacking the start codon
   1520..1894    +  misc_feature   pol region: Moloney murine leukemia virus (MMLV) pol region containing the splice acceptor site
   1956..3812    +  CDS            Eif2ak1: E2AK1_MOUSE - Also known as Hri From Mus musculus (Mouse).
   3846..3911    +  CDS            3xFLAG: three tandem FLAG® epitope tags, followed by an enterokinase cleavage site
   4051..4513    +  misc_feature   IRES: internal ribosome entry site (IRES) of the encephalomyocarditis virus (EMCV)
   4533..5129    +  CDS            PuroR (fragment): puromycin N-acetyltransferase; pac from Streptomyces; confers resistance to puromycin
   5178..5299    +  LTR            3' LTR (ΔU3) (fragment): self-inactivating 3' long terminal repeat (LTR) from Moloney murine leukemia virus
   5300..5769    +  LTR            LTR: long terminal repeat from Moloney murine leukemia virus
   5835..5887    -  CDS            lacI (fragment): lac repressor; lacI; The lac repressor binds to the lac operator to inhibit transcription in E. coli. This inhibition can be relieved by adding lactose or isopropyl-β-D-thiogalactopyranoside (IPTG).
   6070..6658    -  rep_origin     ori: high-copy-number ColE1/pMB1/pBR322/pUC origin of replication
   6822..7682    -  CDS            AmpR: β-lactamase; bla; confers resistance to ampicillin, carbenicillin, and related antibiotics
   7683..7787    -  promoter       AmpR promoter: bla
>Addgene plasmid #101791 | pMXs-mHRI-FLAG-IP | depositor full sequence | sequence record 192509 | Full Sequence
CCCGAAAAGTGCCACCTGCATAATGAAAGACCCCACCTGTAGGTTTGGCAAGCTAGCTTAAGTAACGCCA
TTTTGCAAGGCATGGAAAAATACATAACTGAGAATAGAAAAGTTCAGATCAAGGTCAGGAACAGATGGAA
CAGCTGAATATGGGCCAAACAGGATATCTGTGGTAAGCAGTTCCTGCCCCGGCTCAGGGCCAAGAACAGA
TGGAACAGCTGAATATGGGCCAAACAGGATATCTGTGGTAAGCAGTTCCTGCCCCGGCTCAGGGCCAAGA
ACAGATGGTCCCCAGATGCGGTCCAGCCCTCAGCAGTTTCTAGAGAACCATCAGATGTTTCCAGGGTGCC
CCAAGGACCTGAAATGACCCTGTGCCTTATTTGAACTAACCAATCAGTTCGCTTCTCGCTTCTGTTCGCG
CGCTTCTGCTCCCCGAGCTCAATAAAAGAGCCCACAACCCCTCACTCGGCGCGCCAGTCCTCCGATTGAC
TGAGTCGCCCGGGTACCCGTGTATCCAATAAACCCTCTTGCAGTTGCATCCGACTTGTGGTCTCGCTGTT
CCTTGGGAGGGTCTCCTCTGAGTGATTGACTACCCGTCAGCGGGGGTCTTTCATTTGGGGGCTCGTCCGG
GATCGGGAGACCCCTGCCCAGGGACCACCGACCCACCACCGGGAGGTAAGCTGGCCAGCAACTTATCTGT
GTCTGTCCGATTGTCTAGTGTCTATGACTGATTTTATGCGCCTGCGTCGGTACTAGTTAGCTAACTAGCT
CTGTATCTGGCGGACCCGTGGTGGAACTGACGAGTTCGGAACACCCGGCCGCAACCCTGGGAGACGTCCC
AGGGACTTCGGGGGCCGTTTTTGTGGCCCGACCTGAGTCCAAAAATCCCGATCGTTTTGGACTCTTTGGT
GCACCCCCCTAATAGGAGGGATATGTGGTTCTGGTAGGAGACGAGAACCTAAAACAGTTCCCGCCTCCGT
CTGAATTTTTGCTTTCGGTTTGGGACCGAAGCCGCGCCGCGCGTCTTGTCTGCTGCAGCATCGTTCTGTG
TTGTCTCTGTCTGACTGTGTTTCTGTATTTGTCTGAAAATTAGGGCCAGACTGTTACCACTCCCTTAAGT
TTGACCTTAGGTCACTGGAAAGATGTCGAGCGGATCGCTCACAACCAGTCGGTAGATGTCAAGAAGAGAC
GTTGGGTTACCTTCTGCTCTGCAGAATGGCCAACCTTTAACGTCGGATGGCCGCGAGACGGCACCTTTAA
CCGAGACCTCATCACCCAGGTTAAGATCAAGGTCTTTTCACCTGGCCCGCATGGACACCCAGACCAGGTC
CCCTACATCGTGACCTGGGAAGCCTTGGCTTTTGACCCCCCTCCCTGGGTCAAGCCCTTTGTACACCCTA
AGCCTCCGCCTCCTCTTCCTCCATCCGCCCCGTCTCTCCCCCTTGAACCTCCTCGTTCGACCCCGCCTCG
ATCCTCCCTTTATCCAGCCCTCACTCCTTCTCTAGGCGCCCCCATATGGCCATATGAGATCTTATATGGG
GCACCCCCGCCCCTTGTAAACTTCCCTGACCCTGACATGACAAGAGTTACTAACAGCCCCTCTCTCCAAG
CTCACTTACAGGCTCTCTACTTAGTCCAGCACGAAGTCTGGAGACCTCTGGCGGCAGCCTACCAAGAACA
ACTGGACCGACCGGTGGTACCTCACCCTTACCGAGTCGGCGACACAGTGTGGGTCCGCCGACACCAGACT
AAGAACCTAGAACCTCGCTGGAAAGGACCTTACACAGTCCTGCTGACCACCCCCACCGCCCTCAAAGTAG
ACGGCATCGCAGCTTGGATACACGCCGCCCACGTGAAGGCTGCCGACCCCGGGGGTGGACCATCCTCTAG
ACTGCCGGATCTAGCTAGTTAATTAAGGATCCCAGTGTGGTGGTACGGGAATTCCTGCAGCCACCATGCT
GGGGGGCAGCTCCGTGGACGGCGAGCGCGACACGGACGACGACGCGGCGGGGGCGGTGGCCGCGCCTCCT
GCCATCGACTTCCCCGCAGAGGTGTCGGACCCCAAGTATGATGAGTCCGATGTCCCCGCAGAGCTCCAAG
TGTTAAAAGAGCCCCTACAGCAGCCCACGTTCCCTTTCCTGGTGGCAAACCAGCTGCTGCTCGTCTCCTT
ACTGGAACACTTGAGCCATGTGCACGAGCCAAACCCGCTCCACTCCAAACAGGTGTTTAAATTACTGTGC
CAGACTTTTATCAAGATGGGGCTGCTCTCTTCCTTTACCTGCAGTGATGAGTTTAGCTCTCTGAGACTCC
ACCACAACAGAGCCATCACTCATTTAATGAGGTCTGCCAAAGAGAGAGTCCGTCAGGATCCTTGTCAAGA
TAATTCTTACATGCAGAAAATCAGATCCAGAGAGATAGCCTTCGAAGCACAAACGTCACGCTACTTAAAT
GAATTTGAAGAGCTTGCCATCTTAGGGAAAGGAGGATATGGAAGAGTTTACAAGGTCCGGAACAAATTAG
ATGGTCAGCATTATGCAATTAAGAAAATCCTGATTAAGAGCGCAACTAAAACAGATTGTATGAAGGTGCT
ACGGGAAGTGAAGGTTCTGGCAGGTCTCCAGCATCCCAATATTGTTGGCTACCACACTGCGTGGATAGAA
CATGTTCATGTGGTTCAGCCACAAGACAGAGTTCCGATTCAACTGCCCTCTCTCGAAGTGCTGTCGGAGC
AGGAAGGGGACAGAGACCAAGGTGGTGTTAAAGATAATGAAAGCAGTTCGTCCATTGTCTTTGCTGAACT
CACCCCAGAAAAAGAAAAACCTTTTGGGGAGTCTGAGGTTAAAAATGAGAATAACAACCTGGTGAGCTAC
ACGGCCAACTTAGTGGTCAGGAACAGCAGTGAAAGTGAATCGTCCATTGAGCTCCAAGAAGACGGCTTGA
CTGATTTGTCCGTCAGACCAGTTGTCAGGCATCAGCTGCCGCTGGGGCATAGCTCGGAATTGGAAGGGAA
TTTTACATCCACGGATGAGTCTTCTGAAGGCAACTTGAACCTGCTGGGGCAGACGGAGGTTCGGTACCAC
CTGATGTTGCACATCCAGATGCAGCTGTGTGAGCTCTCCCTGTGGGACTGGATAACTGAGAGGAACAAGC
GGAGCCGGGAGTATGTGGACGAAGCTGCTTGTCCCTATGTTATGGCCAGTGTTGCAACAAAAATTTTTCA
AGAATTGGTGGAAGGTGTCTTTTACATACATAACATGGGCATTGTCCACAGAGATCTGAAGCCTAGAAAT
ATTTTTCTTCATGGCCCTGATCAGCAAGTAAAAATAGGAGACTTTGGTCTGGCCTGTGCAGACATCATCC
AGAATGCAGACTGGACCAACAGAAATGGGAAAGGAACACGGACACACACATCCAGAGTGGGGACTTGTCT
CTACGCATCACCGGAACAGCTGGAGGGATCCCAGTACGATGCCAAGTCAGATATGTATAGCTTGGGTGTG
ATCCTGCTCGAGCTCTTTCAGCCATTCGGGACAGAAATGGAGAGGGCAACAGTCTTAACAGGCGTAAGGA
CTGGTCGGATACCCGAATCCCTCAGTAAAAGGTGTCCGGTGCAAGCCAAGTATATCCAGCTCCTAACCGG
GAGGAATGTGTCACAGAGACCATCTGCCCTTCAGCTGCTGCAGAGTGAGCTTTTTCAAACAACTGGAAAT
GTTAATCTCACATTGCAGATGAAGATAATAGAACAAGAGAAGGAAATTGAAGAACTAAAGAAGCAACTAA
GCCTCCTTTCTCAGGACAGAGGGCTGAAGAGATGCAGGCCTCGACTCGGTCGCGAGGCCAAGGCCGACTA
CAAAGACCATGACGGTGATTATAAAGATCATGACATCGACTACAAGGATGACGATGACAAGTAGTGACTG
CGGCCGCTACGTAAATTCCGCCCCCCCCCCTCCCCCCCCCCTAACGTTACTGGCCGAAGCCGCTTGGAAT
AAGGCCGGTGTGCGTTTGTCTATATGTTATTTTCCACCATATTGCCGTCTTTTGCAATGTGAGGGCCCGG
AAACCTGGCCCTGTCTTCTTGACGAGCATTCCTAGGGGTCTTTCCCCTCTCGCCAAAGGAATGCAAGGTC
TGTTGAATGTCGTGAAGGAAGCAGTTCCTCTGGAAGCTTCTTGAAGACAAACAACGTCTGTAGCGACCCT
TTGCAGGCAGCGGAACCCCCCACCTGGCGACAGGTGCCTCTGCGGCCAAAAGCCACGTGTATAAGATACA
CCTGCAAAGGCGGCACAACCCCAGTGCCACGTTGTGAGTTGGATAGTTGTGGAAAGAGTCAAATGGCTCT
CCTCAAGCGTATTCAACAAGGGGCTGAAGGATGCCCAGAAGGTACCCCATTGTATGGGATCTGATCTGGG
GCCTCGGTGCACATGCTTTACATGTGTTTAGTCGAGGTTAAAAAAACGTCTAGGCCCCCCGAACCACGGG
GACGTGGTTTTCCTTTGAAAAACACGATGATAATATGGCCACAACCATGGTTACCGAGTACAAGCCCACG
GTGCGCCTCGCCACCCGCGACGACGTCCCCAGGGCCGTACGCACCCTCGCCGCCGCGTTCGCCGACTACC
CCGCCACGCGCCACACCGTCGATCCGGACCGCCACATCGAGCGGGTCACCGAGCTGCAAGAACTCTTCCT
CACGCGCGTCGGGCTCGACATCGGCAAGGTGTGGGTCGCGGACGACGGCGCCGCGGTGGCGGTCTGGACC
ACGCCGGAGAGCGTCGAAGCGGGGGCGGTGTTCGCCGAGATCGGCCCGCGCATGGCCGAGTTGAGCGGTT
CCCGGCTGGCCGCGCAGCAACAGATGGAAGGCCTCCTGGCGCCGCACCGGCCCAAGGAGCCCGCGTGGTT
CCTGGCCACCGTCGGCGTCTCGCCCGACCACCAGGGCAAGGGTCTGGGCAGCGCCGTCGTGCTCCCCGGA
GTGGAGGCGGCCGAGCGCGCCGGGGTGCCCGCCTTCCTGGAGACCTCCGCGCCCCGCAACCTCCCCTTCT
ACGAGCGGCTCGGCTTCACCGTCACCGCCGACGTCGAGGTGCCCGAAGGACCGCGCACCTGGTGCATGAC
CCGCAAGCCCGGTGCCTGAGTCGACGATAAAATAAAAGATTTTATTTAGTCTCCAGAAAAAGGGGGGAAT
GAAAGACCCCACCTGTAGGTTTGGCAAGCTAGCTTAAGTAACGCCATTTTGCAAGGCATGGAAAAATACA
TAACTGAGAATAGAGAAGTTCAGATCAAGGTCAGGAACAGATGGAACAGCTGAATATGGGCCAAACAGGA
TATCTGTGGTAAGCAGTTCCTGCCCCGGCTCAGGGCCAAGAACAGATGGAACAGCTGAATATGGGCCAAA
CAGGATATCTGTGGTAAGCAGTTCCTGCCCCGGCTCAGGGCCAAGAACAGATGGTCCCCAGATGCGGTCC
AGCCCTCAGCAGTTTCTAGAGAACCATCAGATGTTTCCAGGGTGCCCCAAGGACCTGAAATGACCCTGTG
CCTTATTTGAACTAACCAATCAGTTCGCTTCTCGCTTCTGTTCGCGCGCTTCTGCTCCCCGAGCTCAATA
AAAGAGCCCACAACCCCTCACTCGGGGCGCCAGTCCTCCGATTGACTGAGTCGCCCGGGTACCCGTGTAT
CCAATAAACCCTCTTGCAGTTGCATCCGACTTGTGGTCTCGCTGTTCCTTGGGAGGGTCTCCTCTGAGTG
ATTGACTACCCGTCAGCGGGGGTCTTTCACATGCAGCATGTATCAAAATTAATTTGGTTTTTTTTCTTAA
GTATTTACATTAAATGGCCATAGTTGCATTAATGAATCGGCCAACGCGCGGGGAGAGGCGGTTTGCGTAT
TGGGCGCTCTTCCGCTTCCTCGCTCACTGACTCGCTGCGCTCGGTCGTTCGGCTGCGGCGAGCGGTATCA
GCTCACTCAAAGGCGGTAATACGGTTATCCACAGAATCAGGGGATAACGCAGGAAAGAACATGTGAGCAA
AAGGCCAGCAAAAGGCCAGGAACCGTAAAAAGGCCGCGTTGCTGGCGTTTTTCCATAGGCTCCGCCCCCC
TGACGAGCATCACAAAAATCGACGCTCAAGTCAGAGGTGGCGAAACCCGACAGGACTATAAAGATACCAG
GCGTTTCCCCCTGGAAGCTCCCTCGTGCGCTCTCCTGTTCCGACCCTGCCGCTTACCGGATACCTGTCCG
CCTTTCTCCCTTCGGGAAGCGTGGCGCTTTCTCATAGCTCACGCTGTAGGTATCTCAGTTCGGTGTAGGT
CGTTCGCTCCAAGCTGGGCTGTGTGCACGAACCCCCCGTTCAGCCCGACCGCTGCGCCTTATCCGGTAAC
TATCGTCTTGAGTCCAACCCGGTAAGACACGACTTATCGCCACTGGCAGCAGCCACTGGTAACAGGATTA
GCAGAGCGAGGTATGTAGGCGGTGCTACAGAGTTCTTGAAGTGGTGGCCTAACTACGGCTACACTAGAAG
AACAGTATTTGGTATCTGCGCTCTGCTGAAGCCAGTTACCTTCGGAAAAAGAGTTGGTAGCTCTTGATCC
GGCAAACAAACCACCGCTGGTAGCGGTGGTTTTTTTGTTTGCAAGCAGCAGATTACGCGCAGAAAAAAAG
GATCTCAAGAAGATCCTTTGATCTTTTCTACGGGGTCTGACGCTCAGTGGAACGAAAACTCACGTTAAGG
GATTTTGGTCATGAGATTATCAAAAAGGATCTTCACCTAGATCCTTTTGCGGCCGGCCGCAAATCAATCT
AAAGTATATATGAGTAAACTTGGTCTGACAGTTACCAATGCTTAATCAGTGAGGCACCTATCTCAGCGAT
CTGTCTATTTCGTTCATCCATAGTTGCCTGACTCCCCGTCGTGTAGATAACTACGATACGGGAGGGCTTA
CCATCTGGCCCCAGTGCTGCAATGATACCGCGAGACCCACGCTCACCGGCTCCAGATTTATCAGCAATAA
ACCAGCCAGCCGGAAGGGCCGAGCGCAGAAGTGGTCCTGCAACTTTATCCGCCTCCATCCAGTCTATTAA
TTGTTGCCGGGAAGCTAGAGTAAGTAGTTCGCCAGTTAATAGTTTGCGCAACGTTGTTGCCATTGCTACA
GGCATCGTGGTGTCACGCTCGTCGTTTGGTATGGCTTCATTCAGCTCCGGTTCCCAACGATCAAGGCGAG
TTACATGATCCCCCATGTTGTGCAAAAAAGCGGTTAGCTCCTTCGGTCCTCCGATCGTTGTCAGAAGTAA
GTTGGCCGCAGTGTTATCACTCATGGTTATGGCAGCACTGCATAATTCTCTTACTGTCATGCCATCCGTA
AGATGCTTTTCTGTGACTGGTGAGTACTCAACCAAGTCATTCTGAGAATAGTGTATGCGGCGACCGAGTT
GCTCTTGCCCGGCGTCAATACGGGATAATACCGCGCCACATAGCAGAACTTTAAAAGTGCTCATCATTGG
AAAACGTTCTTCGGGGCGAAAACTCTCAAGGATCTTACCGCTGTTGAGATCCAGTTCGATGTAACCCACT
CGTGCACCCAACTGATCTTCAGCATCTTTTACTTTCACCAGCGTTTCTGGGTGAGCAAAAACAGGAAGGC
AAAATGCCGCAAAAAAGGGAATAAGGGCGACACGGAAATGTTGAATACTCATACTCTTCCTTTTTCAATA
TTATTGAAGCATTTATCAGGGTTATTGTCTCATGAGCGGATACATATTTGAATGTATTTAGAAAAATAAA
CAAATAGGGGTTCCGCGCACATTTC
