>Addgene plasmid #101791 | pMXs-mHRI-FLAG-IP | addgene partial sequence | sequence record 194343 | Addgene Partial NGS Result
CAATGTGAGGGCCCGGAAACCTGGCCCTGTCTTCTTGACGAGCATTCCTAGGGGTCTTTCCCCTCTCGCC
AAAGGAATGCAAGGTCTGTTGAATGTCGTGAAGGAAGCAGTTCCTCTGGAAGCTTCTTGAAGACAAACAA
CGTCTGTAGCGACCCTTTGCAGGCAGCGGAACCCCCCACCTGGCGACAGGTGCCTCTGCGGCCAAAAGCC
ACGTGTATAAGATACACCTGCAAAGGCGGCACAACCCCAGTGCCACGTTGTGAGTTGGATAGTTGTGGAA
AGAGTCAAATGGCTCTCCTCAAGCGTATTCAACAAGGGGCTGAAGGATGCCCAGAAGGTACCCCATTGTA
TGGGATCTGATCTGGGGCCTCGGTGCACATGCTTTACATGTGTTTAGTCGAGGTTAAAAAAACGTCTAGG
CCCCCCGAACCACGGGGACGTGGTTTTCCTTTGAAAAACACGATGATAATATGGCCACAACCATGGTTAC
CGAGTACAAGCCCACGGTGCGCCTCGCCACCCGCGACGACGTCCCCAGGGCCGTACGCACCCTCGCCGCC
GCGTTCGCCGACTACCCCGCCACGCGCCACACCGTCGATCCGGACCGCCACATCGAGCGGGTCACCGAGC
TGCAAGAACTCTTCCTCACGCGCGTCGGGCTCGACATCGGCAAGGTGTGGGTCGCGGACGACGGCGCCGC
GGTGGCGGTCTGGACCACGCCGGAGAGCGTCGAAGCGGGGGCGGTGTTCGCCGAGATCGGCCCGCGCATG
GCCGAGTTGAGCGGTTCCCGGCTGGCCGCGCAGCAACAGATGGAAGGCCTCCTGGCGCCGCACCGGCCCA
AGGAGCCCGCGTGGTTCCTGGCCACCGTCGGCGTCTCGCCCGACCACCAGGGCAAGGGTCTGGGCAGCGC
CGTCGTGCTCCCCGGAGTGGAGGCGGCCGAGCGCGCCGGGGTGCCCGCCTTCCTGGAGACCTCCGCGCCC
CGCAACCTCCCCTTCTACGAGCGGCTCGGCTTCACCGTCACCGCCGACGTCGAGGTGCCCGAAGGACCGC
GCACCTGGTGCATGACCCGCAAGCCCGGTGCCTGAGTCGACGATAAAATAAAAGATTTTATTTAGTCTCC
AGAAAAAGGGGGGAATGAAAGACCCCACCTGTAGGTTTGGCAAGCTAGCTTAAGTAACGCCATTTTGCAA
GGCATGGAAAAATACATAACTGAGAATAGAGAAGTTCAGATCAAGGTCAGGAACAGATGGAACAGCTGAA
TATGGGCCAAACAGGATATCTGTGGTAAGCAGTTCCTGCCCCGGCTCAGGGCCAAGAACAGATGGAACAG
CTGAATATGGGCCAAACAGGATATCTGTGGTAAGCAGTTCCTGCCCCGGCTCAGGGCCAAGAACAGATGG
TCCCCAGATGCGGTCCAGCCCTCAGCAGTTTCTAGAGAACCATCAGATGTTTCCAGGGTGCCCCAAGGAC
CTGAAATGACCCTGTGCCTTATTTGAACTAACCAATCAGTTCGCTTCTCGCTTCTGTTCGCGCGCTTCTG
CTCCCCGAGCTCAATAAAAGAGCCCACAACCCCTCACTCGGGGCGCCAGTCCTCCGATTGACTGAGTCGC
CCGGGTACCCGTGTATCCAATAAACCCTCTTGCAGTTGCATCCGACTTGTGGTCTCGCTGTTCCTTGGGA
GGGTCTCCTCTGAGTGATTGACTACCCGTCAGCGGGGGTCTTTCACATGCAGCATGTATCAAAATTAATT
TGGTTTTTTTTCTTAAGTATTTACATTAAATGGCCATAGTTGCATTAATGAATCGGCCAACGCGCGGGGA
GAGGCGGTTTGCGTATTGGGCGCTCTTCCGCTTCCTCGCTCACTGACTCGCTGCGCTCGGTCGTTCGGCT
GCGGCGAGCGGTATCAGCTCACTCAAAGGCGGTAATACGGTTATCCACAGAATCAGGGGATAACGCAGGA
AAGAACATGTGAGCAAAAGGCCAGCAAAAGGCCAGGAACCGTAAAAAGGCCGCGTTGCTGGCGTTTTTCC
ATAGGCTCCGCCCCCCTGACGAGCATCACAAAAATCGACGCTCAAGTCAGAGGTGGCGAAACCCGACAGG
ACTATAAAGATACCAGGCATTTCCCCCTGGAAGCTCCCTCGTGCGCTCTCCTGTTCCGACCCTGCCGCTT
ACCGGATACCTGTCCGCCTTTCTCCCTTCGGGAAGCGTGGCGCTTTCTCATAGCTCACGCTGTAGGTATC
TCAGTTCGGTGTAGGTCGTTCGCTCCAAGCTGGGCTGTGTGCACGAACCCCCCGTTCAGCCCGACCGCTG
CGCCTTATCCGGTAACTATCGTCTTGAGTCCAACCCGGTAAGACACGACTTATCGCCACTGGCAGCAGCC
ACTGGTAACAGGATTAGCAGAGCGAGGTATGTAGGCGGTGCTACAGAGTTCTTGAAGTGGTGGCCTAACT
ACGGCTACACTAGAAGAACAGTATTTGGTATCTGCGCTCTGCTGAAGCCAGTTACCTTCGGAAAAAGAGT
TGGTAGCTCTTGATCCGGCAAACAAACCACCGCTGGTAGCGGTGGTTTTTTTGTTTGCAAGCAGCAGATT
ACGCGCAGAAAAAAAGGATCTCAAGAAGATCCTTTGATCTTTTCTACGGGGTCTGACGCTCAGTGGAACG
AAAACTCACGTTAAGGGATTTTGGTCATGAGATTATCAAAAAGGATCTTCACCTAGATCCTTTTGCGGCC
GGCCGCAAATCAATCTAAAGTATATATGAGTAAACTTGGTCTGACAGTTACCAATGCTTAATCAGTGAGG
CACCTATCTCAGCGATCTGTCTATTTCGTTCATCCATAGTTGCCTGACTCCCCGTCGTGTAGATAACTAC
GATACGGGAGGGCTTACCATCTGGCCCCAGTGCTGCAATGATACCGCGAGACCCACGCTCACCGGCTCCA
GATTTATCAGCAATAAACCAGCCAGCCGGAAGGGCCGAGCGCAGAAGTGGTCCTGCAACTTTATCCGCCT
CCATCCAGTCTATTAATTGTTGCCGGGAAGCTAGAGTAAGTAGTTCGCCAGTTAATAGTTTGCGCAACGT
TGTTGCCATTGCTACAGGCATCGTGGTGTCACGCTCGTCGTTTGGTATGGCTTCATTCAGCTCCGGTTCC
CAACGATCAAGGCGAGTTACATGATCCCCCATGTTGTGCAAAAAAGCGGTTAGCTCCTTCGGTCCTCCGA
TCGTTGTCAGAAGTAAGTTGGCCGCAGTGTTATCACTCATGGTTATGGCAGCACTGCATAATTCTCTTAC
TGTCATGCCATCCGTAAGATGCTTTTCTGTGACTGGTGAGTACTCAACCAAGTCATTCTGAGAATAGTGT
ATGCGGCGACCGAGTTGCTCTTGCCCGGCGTCAATACGGGATAATACCGCGCCACATAGCAGAACTTTAA
AAGTGCTCATCATTGGAAAACGTTCTTCGGGGCGAAAACTCTCAAGGATCTTACCGCTGTTGAGATCCAG
TTCGATGTAACCCACTCGTGCACCCAACTGATCTTCAGCATCTTTTACTTTCACCAGCGTTTCTGGGTGA
GCAAAAACAGGAAGGCAAAATGCCGCAAAAAAGGGAATAAGGGCGACACGGAAATGTTGAATACTCATAC
TCTTCCTTTTTCAATATTATTGAAGCATTTATCAGGGTTATTGTCTCATGAGCGGATACATATTTGAATG
TATTTAGAAAAATAAACAAATAGGGGTTCCGCGCACATTTCCCCGAAAAGTGCCACCTGCATAATGAAAG
ACCCCACCTGTAGGTTTGGCAAGCTAGCTTAAGTAACGCCATTTTGCAAGGCATGGAAAAATACATAACT
GAGAATAGAAAAGTTCAGATCAAGGTCAGGAACAGATGGAACAGCTGAATATGGGCCAAACAGGATATCT
GTGGTAAGCAGTTCCTGCCCCGGCTCAGGGCCAAGAACAGATGGAACAGCTGAATATGGGCCAAACAGGA
TATCTGTGGTAAGCAGTTCCTGCCCCGGCTCAGGGCCAAGAACAGATGGTCCCCAGATGCGGTCCAGCCC
TCAGCAGTTTCTAGAGAACCATCAGATGTTTCCAGGGTGCCCCAAGGACCTGAAATGACCCTGTGCCTTA
TTTGAACTAACCAATCAGTTCGCTTCTCGCTTCTGTTCGCGCGCTTCTGCTCCCCGAGCTCAATAAAAGA
GCCCACAACCCCTCACTCGGCGCGCCAGTCCTCCGATTGACTGAGTCGCCCGGGTACCCGTGTATCCAAT
AAACCCTCTTGCAGTTGCATCCGACTTGTGGTCTCGCTGTTCCTTGGGAGGGTCTCCTCTGAGTGATTGA
CTACCCGTCAGCGGGGGTCTTTCATTTGGGGGCTCGTCCGGGATCGGGAGACCCCTGCCCAGGGACCACC
GACCCACCACCGGGAGGTAAGCTGGCCAGCAACTTATCTGTGTCTGTCCGATTGTCTAGTGTCTATGACT
GATTTTATGCGCCTGCGTCGGTACTAGTTAGCTAACTAGCTCTGTATCTGGCGGACCCGTGGTGGAACTG
ACGAGTTCGGAACACCCGGCCGCAACCCTGGGAGACGTCCCAGGGACTTCGGGGGCCGTTTTTGTGGCCC
GACCTGAGTCCAAAAATCCCGATCGTTTTGGACTCTTTGGTGCACCCCCCTAATAGGAGGGATATGTGGT
TCTGGTAGGAGACGAGAACCTAAAACAGTTCCCGCCTCCGTCTGAATTTTTGCTTTCGGTTTGGGACCGA
AGCCGCGCCGCGCGTCTTGTCTGCTGCAGCATCGTTCTGTGTTGTCTCTGTCTGACTGTGTTTCTGTATT
TGTCTGAAAATTAGGGCCAGACTGTTACCACTCCCTTAAGTTTGACCTTAGGTCACTGGAAAGATGTCGA
GCGGATCGCTCACAACCAGTCGGTAGATGTCAAGAAGAGACGTTGGGTTACCTTCTGCTCTGCAGAATGG
CCAACCTTTAACGTCGGATGGCCGCGAGACGGCACCTTTAACCGAGACCTCATCACCCAGGTTAAGATCA
AGGTCTTTTCACCTGGCCCGCATGGACACCCAGACCAGGTCCCCTACATCGTGACCTGGGAAGCCTTGGC
TTTTGACCCCCCTCCCTGGGTCAAGCCCTTTGTACACCCTAAGCCTCCGCCTCCTCTTCCTCCATCCGCC
CCGTCTCTCCCCCTTGAACCTCCTCGTTCGACCCCGCCTCGATCCTCCCTTTATCCAGCCCTCACTCCTT
CTCTAGGCGCCCCCATATGGCCATATGAGATCTTATATGGGGCACCCCCGCCCCTTGTAAACTTCCCTGA
CCCTGACATGACAAGAGTTACTAACAGCCCCTCTCTCCAAGCTCACTTACAGGCTCTCTACTTAGTCCAG
CACGAAGTCTGGAGACCTCTGGCGGCAGCCTACCAAGAACAACTGGACCGACCGGTGGTACCTCACCCTT
ACCGAGTCGGCGACACAGTGTGGGTCCGCCGACACCAGACTAAGAACCTAGAACCTCGCTGGAAAGGACC
TTACACAGTCCTGCTGACCACCCCCACCGCCCTCAAAGTAGACGGCATCGCAGCTTGGATACACGCCGCC
CACGTGAAGGCTGCCGACCCCGGGGGTGGACCATCCTCTAGACTGCCGGATCTAGCTAGTTAATTAAGGA
TCCCAGTGTGGTGGTACGGGAATTCCTGCAGCCACCATGCTGGGGGGCAGCTCCGTGGACGGCGAGCGCG
ACACGGACGACGACGCGGCGGGGGCGGTGGCCGCGCCTCCTGCCATCGACTTCCCCGCAGAGGTGTCGGA
CCCCAAGTATGATGAGTCCGATGTCCCCGCAGAGCTCCAAGTGTTAAAAGAGCCCCTACAGCAGCCCACG
TTCCCTTTCCTGGTGGCAAACCAGCTGCTGCTCGTCTCCTTACTGGAACACTTGAGCCATGTGCACGAGC
CAAACCCGCTCCACTCCAAACAGGTGTTTAAATTACTGTGCCAGACTTTTATCAAGATGGGGCTGCTCTC
TTCCTTTACCTGCAGTGATGAGTTTAGCTCTCTGAGACTCCACCACAACAGAGCCATCACTCATTTAATG
AGGTCTGCCAAAGAGAGAGTCCGTCAGGATCCTTGTCAAGATAATTCTTACATGCAGAAAATCAGATCCA
GAGAGATAGCCTTCGAAGCACAAACGTCACGCTACTTAAATGAATTTGAAGAGCTTGCCATCTTAGGGAA
AGGAGGATATGGAAGAGTTTACAAGGTCCGGAACAAATTAGATGGTCAGCATTATGCAATTAAGAAAATC
CTGATTAAGAGCGCAACTAAAACAGATTGTATGAAGGTGCTACGGGAAGTGAAGGTTCTGGCAGGTCTCC
AGCATCCCAATATTGTTGGCTACCACACTGCGTGGATAGAACATGTTCATGTGGTTCAGCCACAAGACAG
AGTTCCGATTCAACTGCCCTCTCTCGAAGTGCTGTCGGAGCAGGAAGGGGACAGAGACCAAGGTGGTGTT
AAAGATAATGAAAGCAGTTCGTCCATTGTCTTTGCTGAACTCACCCCAGAAAAAGAAAAACCTTTTGGGG
AGTCTGAGGTTAAAAATGAGAATAACAACCTGGTGAGCTACACGGCCAACTTAGTGGTCAGGAACAGCAG
TGAAAGTGAATCGTCCATTGAGCTCCAAGAAGACGGCTTGACTGATTTGTCCGTCAGACCAGTTGTCAGG
CATCAGCTGCCGCTGGGGCATAGCTCGGAATTGGAAGGGAATTTTACATCCACGGATGAGTCTTCTGAAG
GCAACTTGAACCTGCTGGGGCAGACGGAGGTTCGGTACCACCTGATGTTGCACATCCAGATGCAGCTGTG
TGAGCTCTCCCTGTGGGACTGGATAACTGAGAGGAACAAGCGGAGCCGGGAGTATGTGGACGAAGCTGCT
TGTCCCTATGTTATGGCCAGTGTTGCAACAAAAATTTTTCAAGAATTGGTGGAAGGTGTCTTTTACATAC
ATAACATGGGCATTGTCCACAGAGATCTGAAGCCTAGAAATATTTTTCTTCATGGCCCTGATCAGCAAGT
AAAAATAGGAGACTTTGGTCTGGCCTGTGCAGACATCATCCAGAATGCAGACTGGACCAACAGAAATGGG
AAAGGAACACGGACACACACATCCAGAGTGGGGACTTGTCTCTACGCATCACCGGAACAGCTGGAGGGAT
CCCAGTACGATGCCAAGTCAGATATGTATAGCTTGGGTGTGATCCTGCTCGAGCTCTTTCAGCCATTCGG
GACAGAAATGGAGAGGGCAACAGTCTTAACAGGCGTAAGGACTGGTCGGATACCCGAATCCCTCAGTAAA
AGGTGTCCGGTGCAAGCCAAGTATATCCAGCTCCTAACCGGGAGGAATGTGTCACAGAGACCATCTGCCC
TTCAGCTGCTGCAGAGTGAGCTTTTTCAAACAACTGGAAATGTTAATCTCACATTGCAGATGAAGATAAT
AGAACAAGAGAAGGAAATTGAAGAACTAAAGAAGCAACTAAGCCTCCTTTCTCAGGACAGAGGGCTGAAG
AGATGCAGGCCTCGACTCGGTCGCGAGGCCAAGGCCGACTACAAAGACCATGACGGTGATTATAAAGATC
ATGACATCGACTACAAGGATGACGATGACAAGTAGTGACTGCGGCCGCTACGTAAATTCCGCCCCCCCCC
C
